>Addgene plasmid #127078 | pHCKan-yibDp-GFPuv | addgene full sequence | sequence record 271197 | Addgene NGS Result
CAGTCCAGTTACGCTGGAGTCTGAGGCTCGTCCTGAATGATATCAAGCTTGAATTCGTTGTGCGTAATTG
TGCTGATCTCTTATATAGCTGCTCTCATTATCTCTCTACCCTGAAGTGACTCTCTCACCTGTAAAAATAA
TATCTCACAGGCTTAATAGTTTCTTAATACAAAGCCTGTAAAACGTCAGGATAACTTCTTGTAGGAGGAT
AATCTATGGCTAGCAAAGGAGAAGAACTTTTCACTGGAGTTGTCCCAATTCTTGTTGAATTAGATGGTGA
TGTTAATGGGCACAAATTTTCTGTCAGTGGAGAGGGTGAAGGTGATGCTACATACGGAAAGCTTACCCTT
AAATTTATTTGCACTACTGGAAAACTACCTGTTCCATGGCCAACACTTGTCACTACTTTCTCTTATGGTG
TTCAATGCTTTTCCCGTTATCCGGATCATATGAAACGGCATGACTTTTTCAAGAGTGCCATGCCCGAAGG
TTATGTACAGGAACGCACTATATCTTTCAAAGATGACGGGAACTACAAGACGCGTGCTGAAGTCAAGTTT
GAAGGTGATACCCTTGTTAATCGTATCGAGTTAAAAGGTATTGATTTTAAAGAAGATGGAAACATTCTCG
GACACAAACTCGAGTACAACTATAACTCACACAATGTATACATCACGGCAGACAAACAAAAGAATGGAAT
CAAAGCTAACTTCAAAATTCGCCACAACATTGAAGATGGATCCGTTCAACTAGCAGACCATTATCAACAA
AATACTCCAATTGGCGATGGCCCTGTCCTTTTACCAGACAACCATTACCTGTCGACACAATCTGCCCTTT
CGAAAGATCCCAACGAAAAGCGTGACCACATGGTCCTTCTTGAGTTTGTAACTGCTGCTGGGATTACACA
TGGCATGGATGAGCTCTACAAATAATGAGGATCCCCGGCTTATCGGTCAGTTTCACCTGATTTACGTAAA
AACCCGCTTCGGCGGGTTTTTGCTTTTGGAGGGGCAGAAAGATGAATGACTGTCCACGACGCTATACCCA
AAAGAAAGACGAATTCTCTAGATATCGCTCAATACTGACCATTTAAATCATACCTGACCTCCATAGCAGA
AAGTCAAAAGCCTCCGACCGGAGGCTTTTGACTTGATCGGCACGTAAGAGGTTCCAACTTTCACCATAAT
GAAATAAGATCACTACCGGGCGTATTTTTTGAGTTATCGAGATTTTCAGGAGCTAAGGAAGCTAAAATGA
GCCATATTCAACGGGAAACGTCTTGCTCGAGGCCGCGATTAAATTCCAACATGGATGCTGATTTATATGG
GTATAAATGGGCTCGCGATAATGTCGGGCAATCAGGTGCGACAATCTATCGATTGTATGGGAAGCCCGAT
GCGCCAGAGTTGTTTCTGAAACATGGCAAAGGTAGCGTTGCCAATGATGTTACAGATGAGATGGTCAGGC
TAAACTGGCTGACGGAATTTATGCCTCTTCCGACCATCAAGCATTTTATCCGTACTCCTGATGATGCATG
GTTACTCACCACTGCGATCCCAGGGAAAACAGCATTCCAGGTATTAGAAGAATATCCTGATTCAGGTGAA
AATATTGTTGATGCGCTGGCAGTGTTCCTGCGCCGGTTGCATTCGATTCCTGTTTGTAATTGTCCTTTTA
ACGGCGATCGCGTATTTCGTCTCGCTCAGGCGCAATCACGAATGAATAACGGTTTGGTTGGTGCGAGTGA
TTTTGATGACGAGCGTAATGGCTGGCCTGTTGAACAAGTCTGGAAAGAAATGCATAAGCTTTTGCCATTC
TCACCGGATTCAGTCGTCACCCATGGTGATTTCTCACTTGATAACCTTATTTTTGACGAGGGGAAATTAA
TAGGTTGTATTGATGTTGGACGAGTCGGAATCGCAGACCGATACCAGGATCTTGCCATCCTATGGAACTG
CCTCGGTGAGTTTTCTCCTTCATTACAGAAACGGCTTTTTCAAAAATATGGTATTGATAATCCTGATATG
AATAAATTGCAGTTTCACTTGATGCTCGATGAGTTTTTCTGAGGGCCCAAATGTAATCACCTGGCTCACC
TTCGGGTGGGCCTTTCTGCGTTGCTGGCGTTTTTCCATAGGCTCCGCCCCCCTGACGAGCATCACAAAAA
TCGATGCTCAAGTCAGAGGTGGCGAAACCCGACAGGACTATAAAGATACCAGGCGTTTCCCCCTGGAAGC
TCCCTCGTGCGCTCTCCTGTTCCGACCCTGCCGCTTACCGGATACCTGTCCGCCTTTCTCCCTTCGGGAA
GCGTGGCGCTTTCTCATAGCTCACGCTGTAGGTATCTCAGTTCGGTGTAGGTCGTTCGCTCCAAGCTGGG
CTGTGTGCACGAACCCCCCGTTCAGCCCGACCGCTGCGCCTTATCCGGTAACTATCGTCTTGAGTCCAAC
CCGGTAAGACACGACTTATCGCCACTGGCAGCAGCCACTGGTAACAGGATTAGCAGAGCGAGGTATGTAG
GCGGTGCTACAGAGTTCTTGAAGTGGTGGCCTAACTACGGCTACACTAGAAGAACAGTATTTGGTATCTG
CGCTCTGCTGAAGCCAGTTACCTCGGAAAAAGAGTTGGTAGCTCTTGATCCGGCAAACAAACCACCGCTG
GTAGCGGTGGTTTTTTTGTTTGCAAGCAGCAGATTACGCGCAGAAAAAAAGGATCTCAAGAAGATCCTTT
GATTTTCTACCGAAGAAAGGCCCACCCGTGAAGGTGAGCCAGTGAGTTGATTG
Features (pLannotate 1.2.2; 7 found; start..end, strand, type, name):
    216..935     +  CDS            Cycle 3 GFP: Cycle 3 GFP (Crameri et al., 1996) mammalian codon-optimized
   1122..1153    +  terminator     tonB terminator: bidirectional E. coli tonB-P14 transcription terminator
   1154..1256    +  promoter       cat promoter: promoter of the E. coli cat gene encoding chloramphenicol acetyltransferase
   1257..2070    +  CDS            KanR (fragment): aminoglycoside phosphotransferase; aph(3')-Ia; confers resistance to kanamycin in bacteria or G418 (Geneticin®) in eukaryotes
   2093..2120    +  terminator     T7Te terminator: phage T7 early transcription terminator
   2132..2719    -  rep_origin     ori: high-copy-number ColE1/pMB1/pBR322/pUC origin of replication
   2741..2770    -  terminator     T3Te terminator: phage T3 early transcription terminator
