[The description below was written by a language model from this plasmid's Addgene catalogue record and pLannotate feature annotations shown in this document.]
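Description:
pHCKan-yibDp-GFPuv is a small (about 2.8 kb) bacterial expression plasmid built on the pSMART-HC-Kan backbone and intended for use in E. coli. It replicates from a high-copy ColE1/pUC-type origin and is selected with kanamycin through an aminoglycoside phosphotransferase gene, aph(3')-Ia. The annotation labels this gene a fragment match and places it directly downstream of a cat gene promoter. As is characteristic of this backbone family, the functional units are insulated by transcription terminators: a bidirectional tonB terminator lies between the insert region and the resistance cassette, a T7 early terminator follows the kanamycin gene, and a T3 early terminator flanks the origin. This arrangement limits read-through between the cloned insert and the vector's own genes.

The payload is a GFPuv reporter, annotated in the feature table as the Cycle 3 GFP variant, a brightly fluorescing mutant well suited to expression in bacteria. It is placed under the control of the E. coli yibD gene promoter (yibDp) and was assembled by Gibson cloning. The promoter is not called out as a separate feature in the automated annotation, but it presumably lies in the roughly 200 bases upstream of the GFP coding sequence. According to the record, yibDp is induced by low phosphate, so fluorescence is expected to switch on as phosphate in the medium is depleted. The plasmid thus serves as a reporter for characterising phosphate-responsive promoter activity. It also demonstrates two-stage autoinduction of recombinant protein expression, in which cells first grow and then begin expression once phosphate runs out, without an added chemical inducer.
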