Addgene plasmid #127078: pHCKan-yibDp-GFPuv
Purpose: Low phosphate inducible yibD gene promoter expressing GFPuv reporter
Depositing lab: Michael Lynch. Depositing organization: Duke University. Publication: Scalable, two-stage, autoinduction of recombinant protein expression in E. coli utilizing phosphate depletion. Menacho-Melgar R, Ye Z, Moreb EA, Yang T, Efromson JP, Decker JS, Wang R, Lynch MD. Biotechnol Bioeng. 2020 May 22. doi: 10.1002/bit.27440. PubMed 32441815.
Backbone
  Vector backbone: pSMART-HC-Kan
  Backbone manufacturer: Lucigen
  Vector type: Bacterial Expression
Growth in bacteria
  Bacterial resistance: Kanamycin, 50 μg/mL
  Growth temperature: 37°C
  Growth strain: DH5alpha
  Copy number: High Copy
Gene/Insert
  Gene/Insert name: GFPuv
  Promoter: yibDp
  Cloning method: Gibson Cloning
  Sequencing primers: 5′ CAG TCC AGT TAC GCT GGA GTC; 3′ GGT CAG GTA TGA TTT AA A TGG TCA GT
Terms and licenses: Academic/Nonprofit Terms; Industry Terms: Not Available to Industry
Depositor comments: Please visit https://www.biorxiv.org/content/10.1101/820787v2 for bioRxiv preprint.
How to cite: pHCKan-yibDp-GFPuv was a gift from Michael Lynch (Addgene plasmid # 127078 ; http://n2t.net/addgene:127078 ; RRID:Addgene_127078)
